Addgene plasmid #195282: pFB2
Purpose: Bicistronic DTR and Puromycin resistance for positive/negative selection
Depositing lab: Scott Lowe. Depositing organization: Memorial Sloan-Kettering Cancer Center. Publication: MACHETE identifies interferon-encompassing chromosome 9p21.3 deletions as mediators of immune evasion and metastasis. Barriga FM, Tsanov KM, Ho YJ, Sohail N, Zhang A, Baslan T, Wuest AN, Del Priore I, Meskauskaite B, Livshits G, Alonso-Curbelo D, Simon J, Chaves-Perez A, Bar-Sagi D, Iacobuzio-Donahue CA, Notta F, Chaligne R, Sharma R, Pe'er D, Lowe SW. Nat Cancer. 2022 Nov;3(11):1367-1385. doi: 10.1038/s43018-022-00443-5. Epub 2022 Nov 7. PubMed 36344707.
Backbone
  Vector backbone: pDTA
  Backbone size w/o insert (bp): 3300
  Total vector size (bp): 4882
  Vector type: Mammalian Expression
  Selectable markers: Puromycin
Growth in bacteria
  Bacterial resistance: Ampicillin, 100 μg/mL
  Growth temperature: 37°C
  Growth strain: NEB Stable
  Copy number: Unknown
Gene/Insert
  Gene/Insert name: DTR 2A Puro (alt name: HB-EGF)
  Species: H. sapiens (human), Synthetic
  Insert size (bp): 1287
  Entrez Gene: HBEGF (a.k.a. DTR, DTS, DTSF, HEGFL)
  Promoter: PGK
  Cloning method: Gibson Cloning
  Sequencing primers: 5′ M13
Terms and licenses: Academic/Nonprofit Terms; Industry Terms: Not Available to Industry
How to cite: pFB2 was a gift from Scott Lowe (Addgene plasmid # 195282 ; http://n2t.net/addgene:195282 ; RRID:Addgene_195282)
