[The description below was written by a language model from this plasmid's Addgene catalogue record and pLannotate feature annotations shown in this document.]
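Description:
pFB2 is a 4.9 kb mammalian expression plasmid built on the pDTA backbone that carries a bicistronic cassette for combined positive and negative selection of mammalian cells. In bacteria it is maintained through a high-copy ColE1/pUC-type origin and selected with ampicillin via the β-lactamase gene. An f1 phage origin and remnants of a lac promoter/operator and lacZα cloning region are also present as backbone carry-over.

The payload, assembled by Gibson cloning, is a roughly 1.3 kb "DTR 2A Puro" insert driven by the PGK promoter. The feature table detects only a short stretch of the mouse PGK promoter, followed by a fragment of rabbit β-globin intron and a T7 promoter just upstream of the coding region. The first open reading frame is human HBEGF, the heparin-binding EGF-like growth factor that also acts as the diphtheria toxin receptor. It is followed by a short gap, consistent with the 2A peptide named in the catalogue entry though not annotated as a feature, and then by puromycin N-acetyltransferase. The bovine growth hormone polyadenylation signal terminates the transcript. Because 2A sequences cause ribosomal skipping, a single mRNA yields both proteins as separate polypeptides.

Cells carrying the cassette survive puromycin (positive selection) and become sensitive to diphtheria toxin (negative selection), so cells that later lose the cassette can be enriched by toxin treatment. The associated publication title concerns a method for engineering chromosomal deletions. The record itself does not detail how the cassette is targeted to the genome.
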