Features (pLannotate 1.2.2; 15 found; start..end, strand, type, name):
     23..127     +  promoter       AmpR promoter: bla
    128..988     +  CDS            AmpR: β-lactamase; bla; confers resistance to ampicillin, carbenicillin, and related antibiotics
   1159..1747    +  rep_origin     ori: high-copy-number ColE1/pMB1/pBR322/pUC origin of replication
   1930..2022    +  CDS            lacI (fragment): lac repressor; lacI; The lac repressor binds to the lac operator to inhibit transcription in E. coli. This inhibition can be relieved by adding lactose or isopropyl-β-D-thiogalactopyranoside (IPTG).
   2035..2056    +  protein_bind   CAP binding site: CAP binding activates transcription in the presence of cAMP. E. coli catabolite activator protein
   2071..2101    +  promoter       lac promoter: promoter for the E. coli lac operon
   2109..2125    +  protein_bind   lac operator: The lac repressor binds to the lac operator to inhibit transcription in E. coli. This inhibition can be relieved by adding lactose or isopropyl-β-D-thiogalactopyranoside (IPTG). lac repressor encoded by lacI
   2552..2623    +  promoter       PGK promoter (fragment): mouse phosphoglycerate kinase 1 promoter
   2631..2671    +  intron         β-globin intron (fragment): intron from rabbit β-globin gene
   2684..2702    +  promoter       T7 promoter: promoter for bacteriophage T7 RNA polymerase
   2706..3329    +  CDS            HBEGF: HBEGF_HUMAN - Also known as DTR, DTS, HEGFL. Experimental evidence at protein level: Swiss-Prot protein existence level 1. Growth factor that mediates its effects via EGFR, ERBB2 and ERBB4. Required for normal cardiac valve formation and normal heart function. Promotes smooth muscle cell proliferation. May be involved in macrophage-mediated cellular proliferation. It is mitogenic for fibroblasts, but not endothelial cells. It is able to bind EGF receptor/EGFR with higher affinity than EGF itself and is a far more potent mitogen for smooth muscle cells than EGF. Also acts as a diphtheria toxin
   3393..3992    +  CDS            PuroR (fragment): puromycin N-acetyltransferase; pac from Streptomyces; confers resistance to puromycin
   4009..4233    +  polyA_signal   bGH poly(A) signal: bovine growth hormone polyadenylation signal
   4265..4419    +  CDS            lacZα (fragment): LacZα fragment of β-galactosidase; lacZ fragment
   4450..4878    -  rep_origin     f1 ori (sequence partly withheld): f1 bacteriophage origin of replication; arrow indicates direction of (+) strand synthesis
>Addgene plasmid #195282 | pFB2 | addgene full sequence | sequence record 382895 | Addgene NGS Result
TGGCACTTTTCGGGGAAATGTGCGCGGAACCCCTATTTGTTTATTTTTCTAAATACATTCAAATATGTAT
CCGCTCATGAGACAATAACCCTGATAAATGCTTCAATAATATTGAAAAAGGAAGAGTATGAGTATTCAAC
ATTTCCGTGTCGCCCTTATTCCCTTTTTTGCGGCATTTTGCCTTCCTGTTTTTGCTCACCCAGAAACGCT
GGTGAAAGTAAAAGATGCTGAAGATCAGTTGGGTGCACGAGTGGGTTACATCGAACTGGATCTCAACAGC
GGTAAGATCCTTGAGAGTTTTCGCCCCGAAGAACGTTTTCCAATGATGAGCACTTTTAAAGTTCTGCTAT
GTGGCGCGGTATTATCCCGTATTGACGCCGGGCAAGAGCAACTCGGTCGCCGCATACACTATTCTCAGAA
TGACTTGGTTGAGTACTCACCAGTCACAGAAAAGCATCTTACGGATGGCATGACAGTAAGAGAATTATGC
AGTGCTGCCATAACCATGAGTGATAACACTGCGGCCAACTTACTTCTGACAACGATCGGAGGACCGAAGG
AGCTAACCGCTTTTTTGCACAACATGGGGGATCATGTAACTCGCCTTGATCGTTGGGAACCGGAGCTGAA
TGAAGCCATACCAAACGACGAGCGTGACACCACGATGCCTGTAGCAATGGCAACAACGTTGCGCAAACTA
TTAACTGGCGAACTACTTACTCTAGCTTCCCGGCAACAATTAATAGACTGGATGGAGGCGGATAAAGTTG
CAGGACCACTTCTGCGCTCGGCCCTTCCGGCTGGCTGGTTTATTGCTGATAAATCTGGAGCCGGTGAGCG
TGGGTCTCGCGGTATCATTGCAGCACTGGGGCCAGATGGTAAGCCCTCCCGTATCGTAGTTATCTACACG
ACGGGGAGTCAGGCAACTATGGATGAACGAAATAGACAGATCGCTGAGATAGGTGCCTCACTGATTAAGC
ATTGGTAACTGTCAGACCAAGTTTACTCATATATACTTTAGATTGATTTAAAACTTCATTTTTAATTTAA
AAGGATCTAGGTGAAGATCCTTTTTGATAATCTCATGACCAAAATCCCTTAACGTGAGTTTTCGTTCCAC
TGAGCGTCAGACCCCGTAGAAAAGATCAAAGGATCTTCTTGAGATCCTTTTTTTCTGCGCGTAATCTGCT
GCTTGCAAACAAAAAAACCACCGCTACCAGCGGTGGTTTGTTTGCCGGATCAAGAGCTACCAACTCTTTT
TCCGAAGGTAACTGGCTTCAGCAGAGCGCAGATACCAAATACTGTTCTTCTAGTGTAGCCGTAGTTAGGC
CACCACTTCAAGAACTCTGTAGCACCGCCTACATACCTCGCTCTGCTAATCCTGTTACCAGTGGCTGCTG
CCAGTGGCGATAAGTCGTGTCTTACCGGGTTGGACTCAAGACGATAGTTACCGGATAAGGCGCAGCGGTC
GGGCTGAACGGGGGGTTCGTGCACACAGCCCAGCTTGGAGCGAACGACCTACACCGAACTGAGATACCTA
CAGCGTGAGCTATGAGAAAGCGCCACGCTTCCCGAAGGGAGAAAGGCGGACAGGTATCCGGTAAGCGGCA
GGGTCGGAACAGGAGAGCGCACGAGGGAGCTTCCAGGGGGAAACGCCTGGTATCTTTATAGTCCTGTCGG
GTTTCGCCACCTCTGACTTGAGCGTCGATTTTTGTGATGCTCGTCAGGGGGGCGGAGCCTATGGAAAAAC
GCCAGCAACGCGGCCTTTTTACGGTTCCTGGCCTTTTGCTGGCCTTTTGCTCACATGTTCTTTCCTGCGT
TATCCCCTGATTCTGTGGATAACCGTATTACCGCCTTTGAGTGAGCTGATACCGCTCGCCGCAGCCGAAC
GACCGAGCGCAGCGAGTCAGTGAGCGAGGAAGCGGAAGAGCGCCCAATACGCAAACCGCCTCTCCCCGCG
CGTTGGCCGATTCATTAATGCAGCTGGCACGACAGGTTTCCCGACTGGAAAGCGGGCAGTGAGCGCAACG
CAATTAATGTGAGTTAGCTCACTCATTAGGCACCCCAGGCTTTACACTTTATGCTTCCGGCTCGTATGTT
GTGTGGAATTGTGAGCGGATAACAATTTCACACAGGAAACAGCTATGACCATGAGGCGCGCCCAGGAGCT
ATTAATTCGCGGAGGGAATTCTACCGGGTAGGGGAGGCGCTTTTCCCAAGGCAGTCTGGAGCATGCGCTT
TAGCAGCCCCGCTGGGCACTTGGCGCTACACAAGTGGCCTCTGGCCTCGCACACATTCCACATCCACCGG
TAGGCGCCAACCGGCTCCGTTCTTTGGTGGCCCCTTCGCGCCACCTTCTACTCCTCCCCTAGTCAGGAAG
TTCCCCCCCGCCCCGCAGCTCGCGTCGTGCAGGACGTGACAAATGGAAGTAGCACGTCTCACTAGTCTCG
TGCAGATGGACAGCACCGCTGAGCAATGGAAGCGGGTAGGCCTTTGGGGCAGCGGCCAATAGCAGCTTTG
CTCCTTCGCTTTCTGGGCTCAGAGGCTGGGAAGGGGCGGGCTCAGGGGCGGGGCGGGCGCCCGAAGGTCC
TCCGGAGGCCCGGCATTCTGCACGCTTCAAAAGTCTAGAGCCTCTGCTAACCATGTTCATGCCTTCTTCT
TTTTCCTACAGATCCTTAATTAATAATACGACTCACTATAGGGGGATGAAGCTGCTGCCGTCGGTGGTGC
TGAAGCTCTTTCTGGCTGCAGTTCTCTCGGCACTGGTGACTGGCGAGAGCCTGGAGCGGCTTCGGAGAGG
GCTAGCTGCTGGAACCAGCAACCCGGACCCTCCCACTGTATCCACGGACCAGCTGCTACCCCTAGGAGGC
GGCCGGGACCGGAAAGTCCGTGACTTGCAAGAGGCAGATCTGGACCTTTTGAGAGTCACTTTATCCTCCA
AGCCACAAGCACTGGCCACACCAAACAAGGAGGAGCACGGGAAAAGAAAGAAGAAAGGCAAGGGGCTAGG
GAAGAAGAGGGACCCATGTCTTCGGAAATACAAGGACTTCTGCATCCATGGAGAATGCAAATATGTGAAG
GAGCTCCGGGCTCCCTCCTGCATCTGCCACCCGGGTTACCATGGAGAGAGGTGTCATGGGCTGAGCCTCC
CAGTGGAAAATCGCTTATATACCTATGACCACACAACCATCCTGGCCGTGGTGGCTGTGGTGCTGTCATC
TGTCTGTCTGCTGGTCATCGTGGGGCTTCTCATGTTTAGGTACCATAGGAGAGGAGGTTATGATGTGGAA
AATGAAGAGAAAGTGAAGTTGGGCATGACTAATTCCCACGGCAGTGGAGAGGGCAGAGGAAGTCTGCTAA
CATGCGGTGACGTCGAGGAGAATCCTGGCCCAATGACCGAGTACAAGCCCACGGTGCGCCTCGCCACCCG
CGACGACGTCCCCAGGGCCGTACGCACCCTCGCCGCCGCGTTCGCCGACTACCCCGCCACGCGCCACACC
GTCGATCCGGACCGCCACATCGAGCGGGTCACCGAGCTGCAAGAACTCTTCCTCACGCGCGTCGGGCTCG
ACATCGGCAAGGTGTGGGTCGCGGACGACGGCGCCGCGGTGGCGGTCTGGACCACGCCGGAGAGCGTCGA
AGCGGGGGCGGTGTTCGCCGAGATCGGCCCGCGCATGGCCGAGTTGAGCGGTTCCCGGCTGGCCGCGCAG
CAACAGATGGAAGGCCTCCTGGCGCCGCACCGGCCCAAGGAGCCCGCGTGGTTCCTGGCCACCGTCGGCG
TCTCGCCCGACCACCAGGGCAAGGGTCTGGGCAGCGCCGTCGTGCTCCCCGGAGTGGAGGCGGCCGAGCG
CGCCGGGGTGCCCGCCTTCCTGGAGACCTCCGCGCCCCACAACCTCCCCTTCTACGAGCGGCTCGGCTTC
ACCGTCACCGCCGACGTCGAGGTGCCCGAAGGACCGCGCACCTGGTGCATGACCCGCAAGCCCGGTGCCT
GACGCTGATCAGCCTCGACTGTGCCTTCTAGTTGCCAGCCATCTGTTGTTTGCCCCTCCCCCGTGCCTTC
CTTGACCCTGGAAGGTGCCACTCCCACTGTCCTTTCCTAATAAAATGAGGAAATTGCATCGCATTGTCTG
AGTAGGTGTCATTCTATTCTGGGGGGTGGGGTGGGGCAGGACAGCAAGGGGGAGGATTGGGAAGACAATA
GCAGGCATGCTGGGGATGCGGTGGGCTCTATGGATGCCGGATGTTCCCGAAGATGGGCGGCCGCCACTGG
CCGTCGTTTTACAACGTCGTGACTGGGAAAACCCTGGCGTTACCCAACTTAATCGCCTTGCAGCACATCC
CCCTTTCGCCAGCTGGCGTAATAGCGAAGAGGCCCGCACCGATCGCCCTTCCCAACAGTTGCGCAGCCTG
AATGGCGAATGGAAATTGTAAGCGTTAATATTTTGTTAAAATTCGCGTTAAATTTTTGTTAAATCAGCTC
ATTTTTTAACCAATAGGCCGAAATCGGCAAAATCCCTTATAAATCAAAAGAATAGACCGAGATAGGGT
[37 nt withheld, positions 4549-4585]
AAAGAACGTGGACTCCAACGTCAAAGG
[49 nt withheld, positions 4613-4661]
T
[91 nt withheld, positions 4663-4753]
G
[124 nt withheld, positions 4755-4878]
CAGG
